>Addgene plasmid #167373 | pMSR:MSMEG_5068:Dendra | depositor partial sequence | sequence record 325201 | partial
ATGATGTCCGAATCTGAGCTGCAATCAGCGGTACGCGCCGCGCTGGCCAAGGTGATCGACCCCGAACTGC
GTCGGCCGATCACCGAACTCGGCATGGTCAAGAGCATCTCGATCGAGCCCGACCATTCGGTGCACGTCGA
GATCTACCTGACCACCTCTGCGTGCCCCAAGAAGAACGAGATCTCCGACCTGGTGTCGGCGGCCGTCACC
GACGTACCCGGCACCGGAGCCGTCAAGGTCAGCCTCGACGTGATGAACGACGAGCAGCGTGCCGAGTTGC
GCAAGATGCTGCGCGGCGACTCCCGTGAGCCCGTGATCCCGTTCGCGCAGCCGAACTCGCTCACCCGCGT
CTACGCCGTCGCGTCGGGCAAGGGCGGCGTCGGAAAGTCCAGCGTCACGGTCAACCTGGCCGCGGCGATG
GCCGCGCGCGGTCTGACCGTCGGCGTGCTCGACGCCGACATCTACGGCCACTCGGTGCCGCGCATGATGG
GCACCACCGACCGGCCGACGCAGGTCGACTCGATGATCCTCCCGCCGGTCGCACACGACGTGAAGGTCAT
CTCGATCGCGATGTTCACGCAGGGCAACACGCCCGTCGTGTGGCGCGGGCCCATGCTGCACCGCGCGCTG
CAGCAGTTTTTGGCCGACGTGTACTGGGGCGACCTCGACGTCCTTCTGCTCGATCTGCCGCCCGGCACGG
GTGACGTCGCGATCTCCATCGCGCAGCTCATCCCCGGAGCCGAGATCCTCGTGGTCACCACGCCGCAGCT
CGCGGCGGCCGAGGTGGCCGAACGCGCAGGCGCGATCGCCCTGCAGACCCGCCAACGCATCGCCGGTGTG
GTCGAGAACATGTCCGGTCTGCTGATGCCCGACGGCACCGTCATGCAACTGTTCGGTGAGGGCGGCGGGC
GCCTGGTCGCCGAATCGCTCACCCGCTCGATCGGCGCCGAGGTGCCGCTGTTGGGTCAGGTGCCGCTGGA
TCCCGCGCTGGTGTCGGCCGGCGACGCGGGTGTGCCGCTCGTGCTGTCGGCGCCGGACTCGCCCGCGGGC
AAGGAACTGCGCAAGGTGGCCGACGCGTTGTCGGCGCGCAAGCGTGGCCTCGCCGGGATGTCGCTGGGCC
TGGACCCGACGCGTCGC
