[The description below was written by a language model from this plasmid's Addgene catalogue record.]
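Description:
pMSR:MSMEG_5068:Dendra is a bacterial expression plasmid built on the pMSR:Dendra backbone, an integrating mycobacterial vector that targets the L5 attachment site. Such vectors insert into the mycobacterial chromosome as a single copy through the phage L5 integration system instead of replicating episomally. The record also notes that the plasmid supports T7-driven expression in E. coli. It is propagated in E. coli as a high-copy plasmid under apramycin selection. No feature table is provided, so the E. coli origin of replication, the integrase cassette and the exact layout of the T7 elements are not stated.

The insert is the Mycobacterium smegmatis open reading frame MSMEG_5068, derived from the M. smegmatis reference genome sequence and introduced by ligation-independent cloning. The 5′ AseI cloning site was destroyed in the process and the 3′ HindIII site was retained. The function of the encoded protein is not given in the record. Expression is driven by pmycTetO, a mycobacterial promoter carrying tet operator sequences, which generally allows tetracycline-responsive control in strains that supply a Tet repressor. The gene is fused at its C terminus, through a Gly-Ala linker, to Dendra2 followed by a single FLAG tag. Dendra2 is a green-to-red photoconvertible fluorescent protein.

The stated purpose is a C-terminal fluorescent fusion. The construct belongs to a mycobacterial systems resource. The Dendra2 tag suits live-cell imaging of the protein's localisation in mycobacteria, and the FLAG epitope allows antibody-based detection or purification.
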