Addgene plasmid #167373: pMSR:MSMEG_5068:Dendra
Purpose: C-term fluorescent fusion
Depositing lab: Keith Derbyshire & Joseph Wade. Depositing organization: Wadsworth Center, New York State Department of Health. Publication: A Mycobacterial Systems Resource for the Research Community. Judd JA, Canestrari J, Clark R, Joseph A, Lapierre P, Lasek-Nesselquist E, Mir M, Palumbo M, Smith C, Stone M, Upadhyay A, Wirth SE, Dedrick RM, Meier CG, Russell DA, Dills A, Dove E, Kester J, Wolf ID, Zhu J, Rubin ER, Fortune S, Hatfull GF, Gray TA, Wade JT, Derbyshire KM. mBio. 2021 Mar 2;12(2). pii: mBio.02401-20. doi: 10.1128/mBio.02401-20. PubMed 33653882.
Backbone
  Vector backbone: pMSR:Dendra
  Vector type: Bacterial Expression ; Integrating Mycobacterial Expression Vector attL5. T7 expression in E. coli
Growth in bacteria
  Bacterial resistance: Apramycin, 25 μg/mL
  Growth temperature: 37°C
  Growth strain: DH5alpha
  Copy number: High Copy
Gene/Insert
  Gene/Insert name: MSMEG_5068
  Species: M. smegmatis
  Promoter: pmycTetO
  Tag / fusion protein: Gly-Ala Linker/Dendra2/1x Flag Tag (C terminal on insert)
  Cloning method: Ligation Independent Cloning
  Sequencing primers: 5′ TGATAGAGTTTGTCCTCCCTATCAG; 3′ TCCATATGCACCTTGACACG
Resource information
  A portion of this plasmid was derived from a plasmid made by: CP000480.1
Terms and licenses: Academic/Nonprofit Terms; Industry Terms: Not Available to Industry
Depositor comments: 5' cloning site: AseI (destroyed), 3' cloning site: HindIII (not destroyed)
How to cite: pMSR:MSMEG_5068:Dendra was a gift from Keith Derbyshire & Joseph Wade (Addgene plasmid # 167373 ; http://n2t.net/addgene:167373 ; RRID:Addgene_167373)
